LOCUS       Exported 9554 bp ds-DNA circular SYN 12-MAY-2021
DEFINITION  Limb connective tissue specific inducible Cre.
ACCESSION   .
VERSION     .
KEYWORDS    Prrx1:TFPnls-T2a-Cre-Ert
SOURCE      synthetic DNA construct
  ORGANISM  synthetic DNA construct
REFERENCE   1 (bases 1 to 9554)
  TITLE     Cre-inducible plasmids
REFERENCE   2 (bases 1 to 9554)
  AUTHORS   .
  TITLE     Direct Submission
  JOURNAL   Exported May 12, 2021 from SnapGene Server 1.1.58
            http://www.snapgene.com
FEATURES             Location/Qualifiers
     source          1..9554
                     /organism="synthetic DNA construct"
                     /mol_type="other DNA"
     rep_origin      complement(3..458)
                     /direction=LEFT
                     /label=f1 ori
                     /note="f1 bacteriophage origin of replication; arrow
                     indicates direction of (+) strand synthesis"
     primer_bind     complement(140..161)
                     /label=F1ori-F
                     /note="F1 origin, forward primer"
     primer_bind     352..371
                     /label=F1ori-R
                     /note="F1 origin, reverse primer"
     primer_bind     585..607
                     /label=M13/pUC Forward
                     /note="In lacZ gene"
     primer_bind     599..616
                     /label=M13 Forward
                     /note="In lacZ gene. Also called M13-F20 or M13 (-21)
                     Forward"
     primer_bind     600..616
                     /label=M13 fwd
                     /note="common sequencing primer, one of multiple similar
                     variants"
     primer_bind     649..668
                     /label=T7
                     /note="T7 promoter, forward primer"
     promoter        649..667
                     /label=T7 promoter
                     /note="promoter for bacteriophage T7 RNA polymerase"
     intron          3455..3587
                     /label=chimeric intron
                     /note="chimera between introns from human beta-globin and
                     immunoglobulin heavy chain genes"
     primer_bind     3570..3589
                     /label=pMT2-F
                     /note="Synthetic intron, forward primer"
     primer_bind     3684..3703
                     /label=pCAG-F
                     /note="Rabbit beta-globin intron, for pCAG plasmids,
                     forward primer"
     regulatory      3751..3760
                     /regulatory_class="other"
                     /note="vertebrate consensus sequence for strong initiation
                     of translation (Kozak, 1987)"
     CDS             3757..4464
                     /codon_start=1
                     /product="monomeric teal (cyan) fluorescent protein (Ai et
                     al., 2006)"
                     /label=mTFP1
                     /note="mammalian codon-optimized"
                     /translation="MVSKGEETTMGVIKPDMKIKLKMEGNVNGHAFVIEGEGEGKPYDG
                     TNTINLEVKEGAPLPFSYDILTTAFAYGNRAFTKYPDDIPNYFKQSFPEGYSWERTMTF
                     EDKGIVKVKSDISMEEDSFIYEIHLKGENFPPNGPVMQKKTTGWDASTERMYVRDGVLK
                     GDVKHKLLLEGGGHHRVDFKTIYRAKKAVKLPDYHFVDHRIEILNHDKDYNKVTVYESA
                     VARNSTDGMDELYK"
     CDS             4489..4509
                     /codon_start=1
                     /product="nuclear localization signal of SV40 (simian virus
                     40) large T antigen"
                     /label=SV40 NLS
                     /translation="PKKKRKV"
     CDS             4513..4533
                     /codon_start=1
                     /product="nuclear localization signal of SV40 (simian virus
                     40) large T antigen"
                     /label=SV40 NLS
                     /translation="PKKKRKV"
     CDS             4537..4557
                     /codon_start=1
                     /product="nuclear localization signal of SV40 (simian virus
                     40) large T antigen"
                     /label=SV40 NLS
                     /translation="PKKKRKV"
     CDS             4579..4632
                     /codon_start=1
                     /product="2A peptide from Thosea asigna virus capsid
                     protein"
                     /label=T2A
                     /note="Eukaryotic ribosomes fail to insert a peptide bond
                     between the Gly and Pro residues, yielding separate
                     polypeptides."
                     /translation="EGRGSLLTCGDVEENPGP"
     CDS             4642..5664
                     /codon_start=1
                     /product="site-specific recombinase"
                     /label=Cre
                     /note="Cre is a site-specific recombinase from
                     bacteriophage P1. Recombination occurs at loxP sequences."
                     /translation="NLLTVHQNLPALPVDATSDEVRKNLMDMFRDRQAFSEHTWKMLLS
                     VCRSWAAWCKLNNRKWFPAEPEDVRDYLLYLQARGLAVKTIQQHLGQLNMLHRRSGLPR
                     PSDSNAVSLVMRRIRKENVDAGERAKQALAFERTDFDQVRSLMENSDRCQDIRNLAFLG
                     IAYNTLLRIAEIARIRVKDISRTDGGRMLIHIGRTKTLVSTAGVEKALSLGVTKLVERW
                     ISVSGVADDPNNYLFCRVRKNGVAAPSATSQLSTRALEGIFEATHRLIYGAKDDSGQRY
                     LAWSGHSARVGAARDMARAGVSIPEIMQAGGWTNVNIVMNYIRNLDSETGAMVRLLEDG
                     D"
     CDS             5677..6612
                     /codon_start=1
                     /product="mutated ligand-binding domain of the human
                     estrogen receptor (Feil et al., 1997)"
                     /label=ERT2
                     /translation="AGDMRAANLWPSPLMIKRSKKNSLALSLTADQMVSALLDAEPPIL
                     YSEYDPTRPFSEASMMGLLTNLADRELVHMINWAKRVPGFVDLTLHDQVHLLECAWLEI
                     LMIGLVWRSMEHPVKLLFAPNLLLDRNQGKCVEGMVEIFDMLLATSSRFRMMNLQGEEF
                     VCLKSIILLNSGVYTFLSSTLKSLEEKDHIHRVLDKITDTLIHLMAKAGLTLQQQHQRL
                     AQLLLILSHIRHMSNKGMEHLYSMKCKNVVPLYDLLLEAADAHRLHAPTSRGGASVEET
                     DQSHLATAGSTSSHSLQKYYITGEAEGFPAT"
     primer_bind     complement(6702..6721)
                     /label=Bglob-pA-R
                     /note="Rabbit beta-globin polyA region, reverse primer"
     polyA_signal    6767..6822
                     /label=-beta-globin poly(A) signal
                     /note="rabbit beta-globin polyadenylation signal (Gil and
                     Proudfoot, 1987)"
     primer_bind     complement(6821..6840)
                     /label=rbglobpA-R
                     /note="Rabbit beta-globin polyA, reverse primer. Also
                     called rb-glob-pA-term-R"
     primer_bind     complement(7343..7363)
                     /label=T3
                     /note="T3 promoter, forward primer"
     promoter        complement(7343..7361)
                     /label=T3 promoter
                     /note="promoter for bacteriophage T3 RNA polymerase"
     primer_bind     complement(7405..7421)
                     /label=M13 rev
                     /note="common sequencing primer, one of multiple similar
                     variants"
     primer_bind     complement(7405..7421)
                     /label=M13 Reverse
                     /note="In lacZ gene. Also called M13-rev"
     primer_bind     complement(7418..7440)
                     /label=M13/pUC Reverse
                     /note="In lacZ gene"
     protein_bind    7429..7445
                     /label=lac operator
                     /bound_moiety="lac repressor encoded by lacI"
                     /note="The lac repressor binds to the lac operator to
                     inhibit transcription in E. coli. This inhibition can be
                     relieved by adding lactose or
                     isopropyl-beta-D-thiogalactopyranoside (IPTG)."
     promoter        complement(7453..7483)
                     /label=lac promoter
                     /note="promoter for the E. coli lac operon"
     protein_bind    7498..7519
                     /label=CAP binding site
                     /bound_moiety="E. coli catabolite activator protein"
                     /note="CAP binding activates transcription in the presence
                     of cAMP."
     primer_bind     complement(7636..7653)
                     /label=L4440
                     /note="L4440 vector, forward primer"
     rep_origin      complement(7807..8395)
                     /direction=LEFT
                     /label=ori
                     /note="high-copy-number ColE1/pMB1/pBR322/pUC origin of
                     replication"
     primer_bind     complement(7887..7906)
                     /label=pBR322ori-F
                     /note="pBR322 origin, forward primer"
     CDS             complement(8566..9426)
                     /codon_start=1
                     /gene="bla"
                     /product="beta-lactamase"
                     /label=AmpR
                     /note="confers resistance to ampicillin, carbenicillin, and
                     related antibiotics"
                     /translation="MSIQHFRVALIPFFAAFCLPVFAHPETLVKVKDAEDQLGARVGYI
                     ELDLNSGKILESFRPEERFPMMSTFKVLLCGAVLSRIDAGQEQLGRRIHYSQNDLVEYS
                     PVTEKHLTDGMTVRELCSAAITMSDNTAANLLLTTIGGPKELTAFLHNMGDHVTRLDRW
                     EPELNEAIPNDERDTTMPVAMATTLRKLLTGELLTLASRQQLIDWMEADKVAGPLLRSA
                     LPAGWFIADKSGAGERGSRGIIAALGPDGKPSRIVVIYTTGSQATMDERNRQIAEIGAS
                     LIKHW"
     primer_bind     9189..9208
                     /label=Amp-R
                     /note="Ampicillin resistance gene, reverse primer"
     promoter        complement(9427..9531)
                     /gene="bla"
                     /label=AmpR promoter
ORIGIN
        1 ctaaattgta agcgttaata ttttgttaaa attcgcgtta aatttttgtt aaatcagctc
       61 attttttaac caataggccg aaatcggcaa aatcccttat aaatcaaaag aatagaccga
      121 gatagggttg agtgttgttc cagtttggaa caagagtcca ctattaaaga acgtggactc
      181 caacgtcaaa ggnnnnnnnn nnnnnnnnnn nnnnnnnnnn nnnnnnnnnn nnnnnnnnnn
      241 ntnnnnnnnn nnnnnnnnnn nnnnnnnnnn nnnnnnnnnn nnnnnnnnnn nnnnnnnnnn
      301 nnnnnnnnnn nnnnnnnnnn nnnnnnnnnn nnngnnnnnn nnnnnnnnnn nnnnnnnnnn
      361 nnnnnnnnnn nnnnnnnnnn nnnnnnnnnn nnnnnnnnnn nnnnnnnnnn nnnnnnnnnn
      421 nnnnnnnnnn nnnnnnnnnn nnnnnnnnnn nnnnnnnncc cattcgccat tcaggctgcg
      481 caactgttgg gaagggcgat cggtgcgggc ctcttcgcta ttacgccagc tggcgaaagg
      541 gggatgtgct gcaaggcgat taagttgggt aacgccaggg ttttcccagt cacgacgttg
      601 taaaacgacg gccagtgagc gcgtagggat aacagggtaa tgcgcgcgta atacgactca
      661 ctatagggcg aattgggtac ccagaggtgt aaagtacttg agtaatttta cttgattact
      721 gtacttaagt attatttttg gggattttta ctttacttga gtacaattaa aaatcaatac
      781 ttttactttt acttaattac atttttttag aaaaaaaagt actttttact ccttacaatt
      841 ttatttacag tcaaaaagta cttatttttt ggagatcact tgggcccggc tcgagcatgc
      901 acgcgtgaat tcaataggag cctgtaatta cgttctagaa acctgtagca agaattcaat
      961 aggagcctgt aattacgttc tagaaacctg tagcaagaat tcttgctaca ggtttctaga
     1021 acaatggggg aggggaagtc agcaagtggc agtagttggt ttgcctctga cctttaggaa
     1081 aataccagac atttgcattt tctatatatg ctagatgcta tatttgttat tatctaaaca
     1141 aatttgctac acagatgtta gaaatgtatc taaatgttcc catagaaacc attaataccc
     1201 aggttgatac tgtagcaatt ggttgatagg aacatgggta accagctgcg gtttttcaaa
     1261 atgtgcctgc ttcctggaga aaaggcggaa tgcaaggaaa ggcacttaat gatatttctg
     1321 gggatggtct ctgatctctt ttccttgaca gtcttctgga gtatcaacca tactggctgc
     1381 aaacagaaac aaggatactt cttggaggca atatctaggg tgctagaagt cctgatcttt
     1441 tactcaggat ttggtcacaa atggcaatcc tcacgtctga aagaaaaagg aatccatctg
     1501 tgtaagtaaa gatggagcgc atgagcctcc agtctgagaa gatatgggag agactgatgc
     1561 tgtctggcct taggaagaga gaaagggtgt ctcctttccc ctaagggagc agagagttcc
     1621 agagacaccg gtggaaatat gccactttaa cctgaccatc gagtcgcttc cactccaggc
     1681 actttaggct ctaggagtct caccgttggc atctccgaaa gcacctcagg atactcaagt
     1741 ccccactctg tctggcccac ccacgggcaa gtccccagcg caagaaccag ctcttctggc
     1801 ttagatgccc tccggcagac aaaccttcgc ggctcagagc ctgagctgcc gagcaggggc
     1861 gaccagagca ctttggcggg gctgggggct gccggtcggg ggcacggcac gagtggctgg
     1921 agcgaggcga ggggtggaaa aaggaggggg cggcgggtgg actaatgatg aaaaagtctc
     1981 ctccatcctg gctccttaat taaatgcatg gaaagaaccg aggcgcgcac atctggtttc
     2041 aatctacagc cctttgatgg catcaaatgt tcttttccca gatcagggct ggaagttctg
     2101 ggctaactat ggccgtttgg agcacagaaa ccatttatac acactgggac ccttccttct
     2161 tttcaattca atctcatagc tacaggagaa ggggaaatct agcaatcagg ggagcgaggg
     2221 gaaacgtatg tatgtgtgtg tttaaagaac ataaaacgcc acaaataagc acatactatt
     2281 ttacttactg gccatatagt aactcattcc taatgagact attaaagctg ttaccagatt
     2341 ccaacaggtc atgaaaacac cgtccagcac cgctctgccc tctgtcaagc ctggtcatag
     2401 acttcgacct tcctcagtct ctgtgtttgc cagggcctca ccgaactgga tacagattag
     2461 cacagagccc accccacccc cagctcctcc tgctcccccc aacttcttca gccccagtgt
     2521 tcctgtctgc tctgatctgg ggcagcctcg gctacgagca agaaattaga acattggcaa
     2581 aggtagggga attatcagga cggactttct tctggtttaa tgaatatgta aattttctac
     2641 tgtctgaagc ctggggattt ctggtggcag cgaaagtctc gaatccattc gaagctgaag
     2701 acttctggat ctgcccaagc cgtctttaga tcgtagagag cctcccgtta ttatcgctct
     2761 tgttatttta ttacattatt taataggctg tctctacaga gccaaacgag ctttaatagg
     2821 cttgctcttt tttgccgttc agtctcagac tctccctgcg ctctccgcca aaacaaagct
     2881 gcaggaaaag ttactggggg gcggtgcagc cgcagatttg actgttatag atgtgcatct
     2941 tttccctgtt cctttttctt ttttcttttc ctaacaagtt tgccctcagc tgttatcaaa
     3001 acatgcaaat gagatattcc aagaggatct caaacaaatc cggaggagtt aatgctgaaa
     3061 caaaataatc agccccgttt taaagtgact gcgggtttcg ggcacttttc tctctgtgat
     3121 actactgcaa gggaatgata attagacctt tattttaaaa atccaaaggg gctctctcct
     3181 tagcttccct cccttttccc tccctccctc cttcctccct ccctcctcct ctcttgctcc
     3241 ctccctctcc ctttctctct ggctctgatg ttggcaaagg ggttttctta atcagactgt
     3301 tttttcggtc cgaggaaaag gaggtaggag attgtgatgg agaaaggggg tctgtaaaac
     3361 gtcaggcgcc gcacaaaggc tttgccacgt aattacaggc tcctattgaa ttcgaatttt
     3421 aagctgcaga agttggtcgt gaggcactgg gcaggtaagt atcaaggtta caagacaggt
     3481 ttaaggagac caatagaaac tgggcttgtc gagacagaga agactcttgc gtttctgata
     3541 ggcacctatt ggtcttactg acatccactt tgcctttctc tccacaggtg tccactccca
     3601 gttcaattac agctcttaaa attccgccac tagagcctct gctaaccatg ttcatgcctt
     3661 cttctctttc ctacagctcc tgggcaacgt gctggttatt gtgctgtctc atcattttgg
     3721 caaagaatta ttccgctagc gctaccggtc gccaccatgg tgagcaaggg cgaggagacc
     3781 acaatgggcg taatcaagcc cgacatgaag atcaagctga agatggaggg caacgtgaat
     3841 ggccacgcct tcgtgatcga gggcgagggc gagggcaagc cctacgacgg caccaacacc
     3901 atcaacctgg aggtgaagga gggagccccc ctgcccttct cctacgacat tctgaccacc
     3961 gcgttcgcct acggcaacag ggccttcacc aagtaccccg acgacatccc caactacttc
     4021 aagcagtcct tccccgaggg ctactcttgg gagcgcacca tgaccttcga ggacaagggc
     4081 atcgtgaagg tgaagtccga catctccatg gaggaggact ccttcatcta cgagatacac
     4141 ctcaagggcg agaacttccc ccccaacggc cccgtgatgc agaagaagac caccggctgg
     4201 gacgcctcca ccgagaggat gtacgtgcgc gacggcgtgc tgaagggcga cgtcaagcac
     4261 aagctgctgc tggagggcgg cggccaccac cgcgttgact tcaagaccat ctacagggcc
     4321 aagaaggcgg tgaagctgcc cgactatcac tttgtggacc accgcatcga gatcctgaac
     4381 cacgacaagg actacaacaa ggtgaccgtt tacgagagcg ccgtggcccg caattccacc
     4441 gacggcatgg acgagctgta caagtccgga ctcagatctc gagctgatcc aaaaaagaag
     4501 agaaaggtag atccaaaaaa gaagagaaag gtagatccaa aaaagaagag aaaggtagga
     4561 tccaccggat ctagacccga gggcagagga agtcttctaa catgcggtga cgtggaggag
     4621 aatcccggcc cactagtcga caatttactg accgtacacc aaaatttgcc tgcattaccg
     4681 gtcgatgcaa cgagtgatga ggttcgcaag aacctgatgg acatgttcag ggatcgccag
     4741 gcgttttctg agcatacctg gaaaatgctt ctgtccgttt gccggtcgtg ggcggcatgg
     4801 tgcaagttga ataaccggaa atggtttccc gcagaacctg aagatgttcg cgattatctt
     4861 ctatatcttc aggcgcgcgg tctggcagta aaaactatcc agcaacattt gggccagcta
     4921 aacatgcttc atcgtcggtc cgggctgcca cgaccaagtg acagcaatgc tgtttcactg
     4981 gttatgcggc ggatccgaaa agaaaacgtt gatgccggtg aacgtgcaaa acaggctcta
     5041 gcgttcgaac gcactgattt cgaccaggtt cgttcactca tggaaaatag cgatcgctgc
     5101 caggatatac gtaatctggc atttctgggg attgcttata acaccctgtt acgtatagcc
     5161 gaaattgcca ggatcagggt taaagatatc tcacgtactg acggtgggag aatgttaatc
     5221 catattggca gaacgaaaac gctggttagc accgcaggtg tagagaaggc acttagcctg
     5281 ggggtaacta aactggtcga gcgatggatt tccgtctctg gtgtagctga tgatccgaat
     5341 aactacctgt tttgccgggt cagaaaaaat ggtgttgccg cgccatctgc caccagccag
     5401 ctatcaactc gcgccctgga agggattttt gaagcaactc atcgattgat ttacggcgct
     5461 aaggatgact ccggtcagag atacctggcc tggtctggac acagtgcccg tgtcggagcc
     5521 gcgcgagata tggcccgcgc tggagtttca ataccggaga tcatgcaagc tggtggctgg
     5581 accaatgtaa atattgtcat gaactatatc cgtaacctgg atagtgaaac aggggcaatg
     5641 gtgcgcctgc tggaagatgg cgatctcgag ccatctgctg gagacatgag agctgccaac
     5701 ctttggccaa gcccgctcat gatcaaacgc tctaagaaga acagcctggc cttgtccctg
     5761 acggccgacc agatggtcag tgccttgttg gatgctgagc cccccatact ctattccgag
     5821 tatgatccta ccagaccctt cagtgaagct tcgatgatgg gcttactgac caacctggca
     5881 gacagggagc tggttcacat gatcaactgg gcgaagaggg tgccaggctt tgtggatttg
     5941 accctccatg atcaggtcca ccttctagaa tgtgcctggc tagagatcct gatgattggt
     6001 ctcgtctggc gctccatgga gcacccagtg aagctactgt ttgctcctaa cttgctcttg
     6061 gacaggaacc agggaaaatg tgtagagggc atggtggaga tcttcgacat gctgctggct
     6121 acatcatctc ggttccgcat gatgaatctg cagggagagg agtttgtgtg cctcaaatct
     6181 attattttgc ttaattctgg agtgtacaca tttctgtcca gcaccctgaa gtctctggaa
     6241 gagaaggacc atatccaccg agtcctggac aagatcacag acactttgat ccacctgatg
     6301 gccaaggcag gcctgaccct gcagcagcag caccagcggc tggcccagct cctcctcatc
     6361 ctctcccaca tcaggcacat gagtaacaaa ggcatggagc atctgtacag catgaagtgc
     6421 aagaacgtgg tgcccctcta tgacctgctg ctggaggcgg cggacgccca ccgcctacat
     6481 gcgcccacta gccgtggagg ggcatccgtg gaggagacgg accaaagcca cttggccact
     6541 gcgggctcta cttcatcgca ttccttgcaa aagtattaca tcacggggga ggcagagggt
     6601 ttccctgcca cagcttaaga tatcactcct caggtgcagg ctgcctatca gaaggtggtg
     6661 gctggtgtgg ccaatgccct ggctcacaaa taccactgag atctttttcc ctctgccaaa
     6721 aattatgggg acatcatgaa gccccttgag catctgactt ctggctaata aaggaaattt
     6781 attttcattg caatagtgtg ttggaatttt ttgtgtctct cactcggaag gacatatggg
     6841 agggcaaatc atttaaaaca tcagaatgag catttggttt agagtttggc aacatatgcc
     6901 catatgctgg ctgccatgaa caaaggttgg ctataaagag gtcatcagta tatgaaacag
     6961 ccccctgctg tccattcctt attccataga aaagccttga cttgaggtta gatttttttt
     7021 atattttgtt ttgtgttatt tttttcttta acatccctaa aattttcctt acatgtttta
     7081 ctagccagat ttttcctcct ctcctgacta ctcccagtca tagctgtccc tcttctctta
     7141 tgaagatccc tcgaccagcg gccgctaata ctcaagtaca attttaatgg agtacttttt
     7201 tacttttact caagtaagat tctagccaga tacttttact tttaattgag taaaattttc
     7261 cctaagtact tgtactttca cttgagtaaa atttttgagt actttttaca cctctgccgc
     7321 ggtggagctc cagcttttgt tccctttagt gagggttaat tgcgcgcatt accctgttat
     7381 ccctacgcgc ttggcgtaat catggtcata gctgtttcct gtgtgaaatt gttatccgct
     7441 cacaattcca cacaacatac gagccggaag cataaagtgt aaagcctggg gtgcctaatg
     7501 agtgagctaa ctcacattaa ttgcgttgcg ctcactgccc gctttccagt cgggaaacct
     7561 gtcgtgccag ctgcattaat gaatcggcca acgcgcgggg agaggcggtt tgcgtattgg
     7621 gcgctcttcc gcttcctcgc tcactgactc gctgcgctcg gtcgttcggc tgcggcgagc
     7681 ggtatcagct cactcaaagg cggtaatacg gttatccaca gaatcagggg ataacgcagg
     7741 aaagaacatg tgagcaaaag gccagcaaaa ggccaggaac cgtaaaaagg ccgcgttgct
     7801 ggcgtttttc cataggctcc gcccccctga cgagcatcac aaaaatcgac gctcaagtca
     7861 gaggtggcga aacccgacag gactataaag ataccaggcg tttccccctg gaagctccct
     7921 cgtgcgctct cctgttccga ccctgccgct taccggatac ctgtccgcct ttctcccttc
     7981 gggaagcgtg gcgctttctc atagctcacg ctgtaggtat ctcagttcgg tgtaggtcgt
     8041 tcgctccaag ctgggctgtg tgcacgaacc ccccgttcag cccgaccgct gcgccttatc
     8101 cggtaactat cgtcttgagt ccaacccggt aagacacgac ttatcgccac tggcagcagc
     8161 cactggtaac aggattagca gagcgaggta tgtaggcggt gctacagagt tcttgaagtg
     8221 gtggcctaac tacggctaca ctagaaggac agtatttggt atctgcgctc tgctgaagcc
     8281 agttaccttc ggaaaaagag ttggtagctc ttgatccggc aaacaaacca ccgctggtag
     8341 cggtggtttt tttgtttgca agcagcagat tacgcgcaga aaaaaaggat ctcaagaaga
     8401 tcctttgatc ttttctacgg ggtctgacgc tcagtggaac gaaaactcac gttaagggat
     8461 tttggtcatg agattatcaa aaaggatctt cacctagatc cttttaaatt aaaaatgaag
     8521 ttttaaatca atctaaagta tatatgagta aacttggtct gacagttacc aatgcttaat
     8581 cagtgaggca cctatctcag cgatctgtct atttcgttca tccatagttg cctgactccc
     8641 cgtcgtgtag ataactacga tacgggaggg cttaccatct ggccccagtg ctgcaatgat
     8701 accgcgagac ccacgctcac cggctccaga tttatcagca ataaaccagc cagccggaag
     8761 ggccgagcgc agaagtggtc ctgcaacttt atccgcctcc atccagtcta ttaattgttg
     8821 ccgggaagct agagtaagta gttcgccagt taatagtttg cgcaacgttg ttgccattgc
     8881 tacaggcatc gtggtgtcac gctcgtcgtt tggtatggct tcattcagct ccggttccca
     8941 acgatcaagg cgagttacat gatcccccat gttgtgcaaa aaagcggtta gctccttcgg
     9001 tcctccgatc gttgtcagaa gtaagttggc cgcagtgtta tcactcatgg ttatggcagc
     9061 actgcataat tctcttactg tcatgccatc cgtaagatgc ttttctgtga ctggtgagta
     9121 ctcaaccaag tcattctgag aatagtgtat gcggcgaccg agttgctctt gcccggcgtc
     9181 aatacgggat aataccgcgc cacatagcag aactttaaaa gtgctcatca ttggaaaacg
     9241 ttcttcgggg cgaaaactct caaggatctt accgctgttg agatccagtt cgatgtaacc
     9301 cactcgtgca cccaactgat cttcagcatc ttttactttc accagcgttt ctgggtgagc
     9361 aaaaacagga aggcaaaatg ccgcaaaaaa gggaataagg gcgacacgga aatgttgaat
     9421 actcatactc ttcctttttc aatattattg aagcatttat cagggttatt gtctcatgag
     9481 cggatacata tttgaatgta tttagaaaaa taaacaaata ggggttccgc gcacatttcc
     9541 ccgaaaagtg ccac
//
