>Addgene plasmid #111150 | Prrx1:TFPnls-T2a-Cre-Ert | addgene full sequence | sequence record 211530 | Addgene NGS Result
GTGCCACCTAAATTGTAAGCGTTAATATTTTGTTAAAATTCGCGTTAAATTTTTGTTAAATCAGCTCATT
TTTTAACCAATAGGCCGAAATCGGCAAAATCCCTTATAAATCAAAAGAATAGACCGAGATAGGGTTGAGT
GTTGTTCCAGTTTGGAACAAGAGTCCACTATTAAAGAACGTGGACTCCAACGTCAAAGG
[49 nt withheld, positions 200-248]
T
[91 nt withheld, positions 250-340]
G
[124 nt withheld, positions 342-465]
CCCATTCGCCATTCAGGCTGCGCAACTGTTGGGAAGGGCGATCGGTGCGGGCCTCTTCGCTATTACGCCA
GCTGGCGAAAGGGGGATGTGCTGCAAGGCGATTAAGTTGGGTAACGCCAGGGTTTTCCCAGTCACGACGT
TGTAAAACGACGGCCAGTGAGCGCGTAGGGATAACAGGGTAATGCGCGCGTAATACGACTCACTATAGGG
CGAATTGGGTACCCAGAGGTGTAAAGTACTTGAGTAATTTTACTTGATTACTGTACTTAAGTATTATTTT
TGGGGATTTTTACTTTACTTGAGTACAATTAAAAATCAATACTTTTACTTTTACTTAATTACATTTTTTT
AGAAAAAAAAGTACTTTTTACTCCTTACAATTTTATTTACAGTCAAAAAGTACTTATTTTTTGGAGATCA
CTTGGGCCCGGCTCGAGCATGCACGCGTGAATTCAATAGGAGCCTGTAATTACGTTCTAGAAACCTGTAG
CAAGAATTCAATAGGAGCCTGTAATTACGTTCTAGAAACCTGTAGCAAGAATTCTTGCTACAGGTTTCTA
GAACAATGGGGGAGGGGAAGTCAGCAAGTGGCAGTAGTTGGTTTGCCTCTGACCTTTAGGAAAATACCAG
ACATTTGCATTTTCTATATATGCTAGATGCTATATTTGTTATTATCTAAACAAATTTGCTACACAGATGT
TAGAAATGTATCTAAATGTTCCCATAGAAACCATTAATACCCAGGTTGATACTGTAGCAATTGGTTGATA
GGAACATGGGTAACCAGCTGCGGTTTTTCAAAATGTGCCTGCTTCCTGGAGAAAAGGCGGAATGCAAGGA
AAGGCACTTAATGATATTTCTGGGGATGGTCTCTGATCTCTTTTCCTTGACAGTCTTCTGGAGTATCAAC
CATACTGGCTGCAAACAGAAACAAGGATACTTCTTGGAGGCAATATCTAGGGTGCTAGAAGTCCTGATCT
TTTACTCAGGATTTGGTCACAAATGGCAATCCTCACGTCTGAAAGAAAAAGGAATCCATCTGTGTAAGTA
AAGATGGAGCGCATGAGCCTCCAGTCTGAGAAGATATGGGAGAGACTGATGCTGTCTGGCCTTAGGAAGA
GAGAAAGGGTGTCTCCTTTCCCCTAAGGGAGCAGAGAGTTCCAGAGACACCGGTGGAAATATGCCACTTT
AACCTGACCATCGAGTCGCTTCCACTCCAGGCACTTTAGGCTCTAGGAGTCTCACCGTTGGCATCTCCGA
AAGCACCTCAGGATACTCAAGTCCCCACTCTGTCTGGCCCACCCACGGGCAAGTCCCCAGCGCAAGAACC
AGCTCTTCTGGCTTAGATGCCCTCCGGCAGACAAACCTTCGCGGCTCAGAGCCTGAGCTGCCGAGCAGGG
GCGACCAGAGCACTTTGGCGGGGCTGGGGGCTGCCGGTCGGGGGCACGGCACGAGTGGCTGGAGCGAGGC
GAGGGGTGGAAAAAGGAGGGGGCGGCGGGTGGACTAATGATGAAAAAGTCTCCTCCATCCTGGCTCCTTA
ATTAAATGCATGGAAAGAACCGAGGCGCGCACATCTGGTTTCAATCTACAGCCCTTTGATGGCATCAAAT
GTTCTTTTCCCAGATCAGGGCTGGAAGTTCTGGGCTAACTATGGCCGTTTGGAGCACAGAAACCATTTAT
ACACACTGGGACCCTTCCTTCTTTTCAATTCAATCTCATAGCTACAGGAGAAGGGGAAATCTAGCAATCA
GGGGAGCGAGGGGAAACGTATGTATGTGTGTGTTTAAAGAACATAAAACGCCACAAATAAGCACATACTA
TTTTACTTACTGGCCATATAGTAACTCATTCCTAATGAGACTATTAAAGCTGTTACCAGATTCCAACAGG
TCATGAAAACACCGTCCAGCACCGCTCTGCCCTCTGTCAAGCCTGGTCATAGACTTCGACCTTCCTCAGT
CTCTGTGTTTGCCAGGGCCTCACCGAACTGGATACAGATTAGCACAGAGCCCACCCCACCCCCAGCTCCT
CCTGCTCCCCCCAACTTCTTCAGCCCCAGTGTTCCTGTCTGCTCTGATCTGGGGCAGCCTCGGCTACGAG
CAAGAAATTAGAACATTGGCAAAGGTAGGGGAATTATCAGGACGGACTTTCTTCTGGTTTAATGAATATG
TAAATTTTCTACTGTCTGAAGCCTGGGGATTTCTGGTGGCAGCGAAAGTCTCGAATCCATTCGAAGCTGA
AGACTTCTGGATCTGCCCAAGCCGTCTTTAGATCGTAGAGAGCCTCCCGTTATTATCGCTCTTGTTATTT
TATTACATTATTTAATAGGCTGTCTCTACAGAGCCAAACGAGCTTTAATAGGCTTGCTCTTTTTTGCCGT
TCAGTCTCAGACTCTCCCTGCGCTCTCCGCCAAAACAAAGCTGCAGGAAAAGTTACTGGGGGGCGGTGCA
GCCGCAGATTTGACTGTTATAGATGTGCATCTTTTCCCTGTTCCTTTTTCTTTTTTCTTTTCCTAACAAG
TTTGCCCTCAGCTGTTATCAAAACATGCAAATGAGATATTCCAAGAGGATCTCAAACAAATCCGGAGGAG
TTAATGCTGAAACAAAATAATCAGCCCCGTTTTAAAGTGACTGCGGGTTTCGGGCACTTTTCTCTCTGTG
ATACTACTGCAAGGGAATGATAATTAGACCTTTATTTTAAAAATCCAAAGGGGCTCTCTCCTTAGCTTCC
CTCCCTTTTCCCTCCCTCCCTCCTTCCTCCCTCCCTCCTCCTCTCTTGCTCCCTCCCTCTCCCTTTCTCT
CTGGCTCTGATGTTGGCAAAGGGGTTTTCTTAATCAGACTGTTTTTTCGGTCCGAGGAAAAGGAGGTAGG
AGATTGTGATGGAGAAAGGGGGTCTGTAAAACGTCAGGCGCCGCACAAAGGCTTTGCCACGTAATTACAG
GCTCCTATTGAATTCGAATTTTAAGCTGCAGAAGTTGGTCGTGAGGCACTGGGCAGGTAAGTATCAAGGT
TACAAGACAGGTTTAAGGAGACCAATAGAAACTGGGCTTGTCGAGACAGAGAAGACTCTTGCGTTTCTGA
TAGGCACCTATTGGTCTTACTGACATCCACTTTGCCTTTCTCTCCACAGGTGTCCACTCCCAGTTCAATT
ACAGCTCTTAAAATTCCGCCACTAGAGCCTCTGCTAACCATGTTCATGCCTTCTTCTCTTTCCTACAGCT
CCTGGGCAACGTGCTGGTTATTGTGCTGTCTCATCATTTTGGCAAAGAATTATTCCGCTAGCGCTACCGG
TCGCCACCATGGTGAGCAAGGGCGAGGAGACCACAATGGGCGTAATCAAGCCCGACATGAAGATCAAGCT
GAAGATGGAGGGCAACGTGAATGGCCACGCCTTCGTGATCGAGGGCGAGGGCGAGGGCAAGCCCTACGAC
GGCACCAACACCATCAACCTGGAGGTGAAGGAGGGAGCCCCCCTGCCCTTCTCCTACGACATTCTGACCA
CCGCGTTCGCCTACGGCAACAGGGCCTTCACCAAGTACCCCGACGACATCCCCAACTACTTCAAGCAGTC
CTTCCCCGAGGGCTACTCTTGGGAGCGCACCATGACCTTCGAGGACAAGGGCATCGTGAAGGTGAAGTCC
GACATCTCCATGGAGGAGGACTCCTTCATCTACGAGATACACCTCAAGGGCGAGAACTTCCCCCCCAACG
GCCCCGTGATGCAGAAGAAGACCACCGGCTGGGACGCCTCCACCGAGAGGATGTACGTGCGCGACGGCGT
GCTGAAGGGCGACGTCAAGCACAAGCTGCTGCTGGAGGGCGGCGGCCACCACCGCGTTGACTTCAAGACC
ATCTACAGGGCCAAGAAGGCGGTGAAGCTGCCCGACTATCACTTTGTGGACCACCGCATCGAGATCCTGA
ACCACGACAAGGACTACAACAAGGTGACCGTTTACGAGAGCGCCGTGGCCCGCAATTCCACCGACGGCAT
GGACGAGCTGTACAAGTCCGGACTCAGATCTCGAGCTGATCCAAAAAAGAAGAGAAAGGTAGATCCAAAA
AAGAAGAGAAAGGTAGATCCAAAAAAGAAGAGAAAGGTAGGATCCACCGGATCTAGACCCGAGGGCAGAG
GAAGTCTTCTAACATGCGGTGACGTGGAGGAGAATCCCGGCCCACTAGTCGACAATTTACTGACCGTACA
CCAAAATTTGCCTGCATTACCGGTCGATGCAACGAGTGATGAGGTTCGCAAGAACCTGATGGACATGTTC
AGGGATCGCCAGGCGTTTTCTGAGCATACCTGGAAAATGCTTCTGTCCGTTTGCCGGTCGTGGGCGGCAT
GGTGCAAGTTGAATAACCGGAAATGGTTTCCCGCAGAACCTGAAGATGTTCGCGATTATCTTCTATATCT
TCAGGCGCGCGGTCTGGCAGTAAAAACTATCCAGCAACATTTGGGCCAGCTAAACATGCTTCATCGTCGG
TCCGGGCTGCCACGACCAAGTGACAGCAATGCTGTTTCACTGGTTATGCGGCGGATCCGAAAAGAAAACG
TTGATGCCGGTGAACGTGCAAAACAGGCTCTAGCGTTCGAACGCACTGATTTCGACCAGGTTCGTTCACT
CATGGAAAATAGCGATCGCTGCCAGGATATACGTAATCTGGCATTTCTGGGGATTGCTTATAACACCCTG
TTACGTATAGCCGAAATTGCCAGGATCAGGGTTAAAGATATCTCACGTACTGACGGTGGGAGAATGTTAA
TCCATATTGGCAGAACGAAAACGCTGGTTAGCACCGCAGGTGTAGAGAAGGCACTTAGCCTGGGGGTAAC
TAAACTGGTCGAGCGATGGATTTCCGTCTCTGGTGTAGCTGATGATCCGAATAACTACCTGTTTTGCCGG
GTCAGAAAAAATGGTGTTGCCGCGCCATCTGCCACCAGCCAGCTATCAACTCGCGCCCTGGAAGGGATTT
TTGAAGCAACTCATCGATTGATTTACGGCGCTAAGGATGACTCCGGTCAGAGATACCTGGCCTGGTCTGG
ACACAGTGCCCGTGTCGGAGCCGCGCGAGATATGGCCCGCGCTGGAGTTTCAATACCGGAGATCATGCAA
GCTGGTGGCTGGACCAATGTAAATATTGTCATGAACTATATCCGTAACCTGGATAGTGAAACAGGGGCAA
TGGTGCGCCTGCTGGAAGATGGCGATCTCGAGCCATCTGCTGGAGACATGAGAGCTGCCAACCTTTGGCC
AAGCCCGCTCATGATCAAACGCTCTAAGAAGAACAGCCTGGCCTTGTCCCTGACGGCCGACCAGATGGTC
AGTGCCTTGTTGGATGCTGAGCCCCCCATACTCTATTCCGAGTATGATCCTACCAGACCCTTCAGTGAAG
CTTCGATGATGGGCTTACTGACCAACCTGGCAGACAGGGAGCTGGTTCACATGATCAACTGGGCGAAGAG
GGTGCCAGGCTTTGTGGATTTGACCCTCCATGATCAGGTCCACCTTCTAGAATGTGCCTGGCTAGAGATC
CTGATGATTGGTCTCGTCTGGCGCTCCATGGAGCACCCAGTGAAGCTACTGTTTGCTCCTAACTTGCTCT
TGGACAGGAACCAGGGAAAATGTGTAGAGGGCATGGTGGAGATCTTCGACATGCTGCTGGCTACATCATC
TCGGTTCCGCATGATGAATCTGCAGGGAGAGGAGTTTGTGTGCCTCAAATCTATTATTTTGCTTAATTCT
GGAGTGTACACATTTCTGTCCAGCACCCTGAAGTCTCTGGAAGAGAAGGACCATATCCACCGAGTCCTGG
ACAAGATCACAGACACTTTGATCCACCTGATGGCCAAGGCAGGCCTGACCCTGCAGCAGCAGCACCAGCG
GCTGGCCCAGCTCCTCCTCATCCTCTCCCACATCAGGCACATGAGTAACAAAGGCATGGAGCATCTGTAC
AGCATGAAGTGCAAGAACGTGGTGCCCCTCTATGACCTGCTGCTGGAGGCGGCGGACGCCCACCGCCTAC
ATGCGCCCACTAGCCGTGGAGGGGCATCCGTGGAGGAGACGGACCAAAGCCACTTGGCCACTGCGGGCTC
TACTTCATCGCATTCCTTGCAAAAGTATTACATCACGGGGGAGGCAGAGGGTTTCCCTGCCACAGCTTAA
GATATCACTCCTCAGGTGCAGGCTGCCTATCAGAAGGTGGTGGCTGGTGTGGCCAATGCCCTGGCTCACA
AATACCACTGAGATCTTTTTCCCTCTGCCAAAAATTATGGGGACATCATGAAGCCCCTTGAGCATCTGAC
TTCTGGCTAATAAAGGAAATTTATTTTCATTGCAATAGTGTGTTGGAATTTTTTGTGTCTCTCACTCGGA
AGGACATATGGGAGGGCAAATCATTTAAAACATCAGAATGAGCATTTGGTTTAGAGTTTGGCAACATATG
CCCATATGCTGGCTGCCATGAACAAAGGTTGGCTATAAAGAGGTCATCAGTATATGAAACAGCCCCCTGC
TGTCCATTCCTTATTCCATAGAAAAGCCTTGACTTGAGGTTAGATTTTTTTTATATTTTGTTTTGTGTTA
TTTTTTTCTTTAACATCCCTAAAATTTTCCTTACATGTTTTACTAGCCAGATTTTTCCTCCTCTCCTGAC
TACTCCCAGTCATAGCTGTCCCTCTTCTCTTATGAAGATCCCTCGACCAGCGGCCGCTAATACTCAAGTA
CAATTTTAATGGAGTACTTTTTTACTTTTACTCAAGTAAGATTCTAGCCAGATACTTTTACTTTTAATTG
AGTAAAATTTTCCCTAAGTACTTGTACTTTCACTTGAGTAAAATTTTTGAGTACTTTTTACACCTCTGCC
GCGGTGGAGCTCCAGCTTTTGTTCCCTTTAGTGAGGGTTAATTGCGCGCATTACCCTGTTATCCCTACGC
GCTTGGCGTAATCATGGTCATAGCTGTTTCCTGTGTGAAATTGTTATCCGCTCACAATTCCACACAACAT
ACGAGCCGGAAGCATAAAGTGTAAAGCCTGGGGTGCCTAATGAGTGAGCTAACTCACATTAATTGCGTTG
CGCTCACTGCCCGCTTTCCAGTCGGGAAACCTGTCGTGCCAGCTGCATTAATGAATCGGCCAACGCGCGG
GGAGAGGCGGTTTGCGTATTGGGCGCTCTTCCGCTTCCTCGCTCACTGACTCGCTGCGCTCGGTCGTTCG
GCTGCGGCGAGCGGTATCAGCTCACTCAAAGGCGGTAATACGGTTATCCACAGAATCAGGGGATAACGCA
GGAAAGAACATGTGAGCAAAAGGCCAGCAAAAGGCCAGGAACCGTAAAAAGGCCGCGTTGCTGGCGTTTT
TCCATAGGCTCCGCCCCCCTGACGAGCATCACAAAAATCGACGCTCAAGTCAGAGGTGGCGAAACCCGAC
AGGACTATAAAGATACCAGGCGTTTCCCCCTGGAAGCTCCCTCGTGCGCTCTCCTGTTCCGACCCTGCCG
CTTACCGGATACCTGTCCGCCTTTCTCCCTTCGGGAAGCGTGGCGCTTTCTCATAGCTCACGCTGTAGGT
ATCTCAGTTCGGTGTAGGTCGTTCGCTCCAAGCTGGGCTGTGTGCACGAACCCCCCGTTCAGCCCGACCG
CTGCGCCTTATCCGGTAACTATCGTCTTGAGTCCAACCCGGTAAGACACGACTTATCGCCACTGGCAGCA
GCCACTGGTAACAGGATTAGCAGAGCGAGGTATGTAGGCGGTGCTACAGAGTTCTTGAAGTGGTGGCCTA
ACTACGGCTACACTAGAAGAACAGTATTTGGTATCTGCGCTCTGCTGAAGCCAGTTACCTTCGGAAAAAG
AGTTGGTAGCTCTTGATCCGGCAAACAAACCACCGCTGGTAGCGGTGGTTTTTTTGTTTGCAAGCAGCAG
ATTACGCGCAGAAAAAAAGGATCTCAAGAAGATCCTTTGATCTTTTCTACGGGGTCTGACGCTCAGTGGA
ACGAAAACTCACGTTAAGGGATTTTGGTCATGAGATTATCAAAAAGGATCTTCACCTAGATCCTTTTAAA
TTAAAAATGAAGTTTTAAATCAATCTAAAGTATATATGAGTAAACTTGGTCTGACAGTTACCAATGCTTA
ATCAGTGAGGCACCTATCTCAGCGATCTGTCTATTTCGTTCATCCATAGTTGCCTGACTCCCCGTCGTGT
AGATAACTACGATACGGGAGGGCTTACCATCTGGCCCCAGTGCTGCAATGATACCGCGAGACCCACGCTC
ACCGGCTCCAGATTTATCAGCAATAAACCAGCCAGCCGGAAGGGCCGAGCGCAGAAGTGGTCCTGCAACT
TTATCCGCCTCCATCCAGTCTATTAATTGTTGCCGGGAAGCTAGAGTAAGTAGTTCGCCAGTTAATAGTT
TGCGCAACGTTGTTGCCATTGCTACAGGCATCGTGGTGTCACGCTCGTCGTTTGGTATGGCTTCATTCAG
CTCCGGTTCCCAACGATCAAGGCGAGTTACATGATCCCCCATGTTGTGCAAAAAAGCGGTTAGCTCCTTC
GGTCCTCCGATCGTTGTCAGAAGTAAGTTGGCCGCAGTGTTATCACTCATGGTTATGGCAGCACTGCATA
ATTCTCTTACTGTCATGCCATCCGTAAGATGCTTTTCTGTGACTGGTGAGTACTCAACCAAGTCATTCTG
AGAATAGTGTATGCGGCGACCGAGTTGCTCTTGCCCGGCGTCAATACGGGATAATACCGCGCCACATAGC
AGAACTTTAAAAGTGCTCATCATTGGAAAACGTTCTTCGGGGCGAAAACTCTCAAGGATCTTACCGCTGT
TGAGATCCAGTTCGATGTAACCCACTCGTGCACCCAACTGATCTTCAGCATCTTTTACTTTCACCAGCGT
TTCTGGGTGAGCAAAAACAGGAAGGCAAAATGCCGCAAAAAAGGGAATAAGGGCGACACGGAAATGTTGA
ATACTCATACTCTTCCTTTTTCAATATTATTGAAGCATTTATCAGGGTTATTGTCTCATGAGCGGATACA
TATTTGAATGTATTTAGAAAAATAAACAAATAGGGGTTCCGCGCACATTTCCCCGAAAA
Features (pLannotate 1.2.2; 22 found; start..end, strand, type, name):
     37..465     -  rep_origin     f1 ori (sequence partly withheld): f1 bacteriophage origin of replication; arrow indicates direction of (+) strand synthesis
    470..625     -  CDS            lacZα (fragment): LacZα fragment of β-galactosidase; lacZ fragment
    656..674     +  promoter       T7 promoter: promoter for bacteriophage T7 RNA polymerase
   3462..3594    +  intron         chimeric intron: chimera between introns from human β-globin and immunoglobulin heavy chain genes
   3643..3683    +  intron         β-globin intron (fragment): intron from rabbit β-globin gene
   3764..4471    +  CDS            mTFP1: mTFP1 is a basic (constitutively fluorescent) cyan fluorescent protein published in 2006, derived from Clavularia sp.. It has low acid sensitivity.
   4472..4492    +  misc_feature   MCS (fragment): multiple cloning site
   4496..4516    +  CDS            SV40 NLS: nuclear localization signal of SV40 (simian virus 40) large T antigen
   4520..4540    +  CDS            SV40 NLS: nuclear localization signal of SV40 (simian virus 40) large T antigen
   4544..4564    +  CDS            SV40 NLS: nuclear localization signal of SV40 (simian virus 40) large T antigen
   4648..5671    +  CDS            Cre (fragment): site-specific recombinase Cre is a site-specific recombinase from bacteriophage P1. Recombination occurs at loxP sequences.
   5684..6619    +  CDS            ERT2: mutated ligand-binding domain of the human estrogen receptor (Feil et al., 1997)
   6632..6703    +  CDS            HBB (fragment): HBB_PONPY - Experimental evidence at transcript level: Swiss-Prot protein existence level 2. Involved in oxygen transport from the lung to the various peripheral tissues. From Pongo pygmaeus (Bornean orangutan).
   6774..6829    +  polyA_signal   β-globin poly(A) signal: rabbit β-globin polyadenylation signal (Gil and Proudfoot, 1987)
   7350..7368    -  promoter       T3 promoter: promoter for bacteriophage T3 RNA polymerase
   7436..7452    -  protein_bind   lac operator: The lac repressor binds to the lac operator to inhibit transcription in E. coli. This inhibition can be relieved by adding lactose or isopropyl-β-D-thiogalactopyranoside (IPTG). lac repressor encoded by lacI
   7460..7490    -  promoter       lac promoter: promoter for the E. coli lac operon
   7505..7526    -  protein_bind   CAP binding site: CAP binding activates transcription in the presence of cAMP. E. coli catabolite activator protein
   7539..7631    -  CDS            lacI (fragment): lac repressor; lacI; The lac repressor binds to the lac operator to inhibit transcription in E. coli. This inhibition can be relieved by adding lactose or isopropyl-β-D-thiogalactopyranoside (IPTG).
   7814..8402    -  rep_origin     ori: high-copy-number ColE1/pMB1/pBR322/pUC origin of replication
   8573..9433    -  CDS            AmpR: β-lactamase; bla; confers resistance to ampicillin, carbenicillin, and related antibiotics
   9434..9538    -  promoter       AmpR promoter: bla
