[The description below was written by a language model from this plasmid's Addgene catalogue record, the feature table of its GenBank file and pLannotate feature annotations shown in this document.]
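Description:
Prrx1:TFPnls-T2a-Cre-Ert is a 9.5 kb transgenesis plasmid that expresses a ligand-inducible Cre recombinase in limb connective tissue. The backbone is recorded only as an "Sce based vector", which suggests a design intended for I-SceI meganuclease-assisted transgenesis. However, no meganuclease sites are annotated in either feature table, and the record does not name the host organism. The bacterial portion resembles a standard phagemid cloning vector. It has a high-copy ColE1/pUC origin, an f1 origin, ampicillin resistance (bla with its own promoter), lacZα/lac promoter remnants, and T7 and T3 promoters flanking the insert region.

The catalogue lists a mouse Prrx1 enhancer of about 2.4 kb as the tissue-specific regulatory element. It is not annotated as a feature, but it presumably lies in the large unannotated stretch between the T7 promoter and the chimeric intron. Whether a separate minimal promoter accompanies it is not stated. Downstream are the chimeric β-globin/immunoglobulin intron, a fragment of rabbit β-globin intron and a Kozak sequence, followed by a single open reading frame. This frame encodes codon-optimized mTFP1 (teal fluorescent protein) fused to three tandem SV40 nuclear localization signals, then a T2A peptide, then Cre fused to the ERT2 mutant estrogen receptor ligand-binding domain. A rabbit β-globin polyadenylation signal terminates the transcript.

Ribosomal skipping at T2A yields two separate proteins. Nuclear teal fluorescence marks the cells in which the Prrx1 element is active. Cre-ERT2 stays inactive until a tamoxifen-type ligand lets it enter the nucleus and recombine loxP sites. The construct therefore suits temporally controlled lineage tracing or conditional gene manipulation in limb connective tissue cells, in combination with loxP-based reporters or alleles.
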