Addgene plasmid #111150: Prrx1:TFPnls-T2a-Cre-Ert
Purpose: Limb connective tissue specific inducible Cre
Depositing lab: Elly Tanaka. Depositing organization: Research Institute of Molecular Pathology (IMP).
Backbone
  Vector backbone: Sce based vector
  Vector type: Cre/Lox
Growth in bacteria
  Bacterial resistance: Ampicillin, 100 μg/mL
  Growth temperature: 37°C
  Growth strain: DH5alpha
  Copy number: High Copy
Gene/Insert
  Gene/Insert name: TFPnls-T2a-Cre-Ert (alt name: Mouse Prrx1 Enhancer)
  Species: M. musculus (mouse)
  Insert size (bp): 2400
  Mutation: wt
  Cloning method: Restriction Enzyme; 5′ cloning site Unknown (unknown if destroyed)
Terms and licenses: Academic/Nonprofit Terms; Industry Terms: Not Available to Industry
How to cite: Prrx1:TFPnls-T2a-Cre-Ert was a gift from Elly Tanaka (Addgene plasmid # 111150 ; http://n2t.net/addgene:111150 ; RRID:Addgene_111150)
